Addgene plasmid #225186: pTn7xTS_SpyCatcher:AausFP1
Purpose: Used for inserting SpyCatcher fused to AausFP1 at the bacterial Tn7 site
Depositing lab: Travis Wiles. Depositing organization: University of California, Irvine. Publication: Phollow reveals in situ phage transmission dynamics in the zebrafish gut microbiome at single-virion resolution. Ortiz de Ora L, Wiles ET, Zund M, Banuelos MS, Haro-Ramirez N, Suder DS, Ujagar N, Ayala-Angulo J, Trinh C, Knitter C, Gonen S, Nicholas DA, Wiles TJ. Nat Microbiol. 2025 Apr 18. doi: 10.1038/s41564-025-01981-1. PubMed 40251446.
Backbone
  Vector backbone: pTn7xTS
  Vector type: Bacterial Expression
Growth in bacteria
  Bacterial resistance: Ampicillin and Gentamicin, 100 & 10 μg/mL
  Growth temperature: 30°C
  Growth strain: DH5alpha
  Copy number: High Copy
Gene/Insert
  Gene/Insert name: SpyCatcher:AausFP1
  Species: Other
  Tag / fusion protein: SpyCatcher (N terminal on insert)
  Cloning method: Restriction Enzyme; 5′ cloning site Unknown (unknown if destroyed)
Terms and licenses: Academic/Nonprofit Terms; Industry Terms: Not Available to Industry
Depositor comments: Plasmid is temperature sensitive and lost when grown at 37°C. Please visit https://doi.org/10.1101/2024.06.12.598711 for bioRxiv preprint.
How to cite: pTn7xTS_SpyCatcher:AausFP1 was a gift from Travis Wiles (Addgene plasmid # 225186 ; http://n2t.net/addgene:225186 ; RRID:Addgene_225186)
