[The description below was written by a language model from this plasmid's Addgene catalogue record and pLannotate feature annotations shown in this document.]
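Description:
pTn7xTS_SpyCatcher:AausFP1 is a bacterial mini-Tn7 delivery plasmid built on the pTn7xTS backbone and designed to insert a SpyCatcher–AausFP1 fusion gene at the chromosomal Tn7 attachment site of a target bacterium. The 7.4 kb plasmid replicates from a pSC101 origin supported by the temperature-sensitive Rep101(Ts) protein (A56V), so it is maintained at a permissive temperature and lost at 37°C. This allows the donor backbone to be cured after transposition. Only fragments of R6K γ and ColE1-type origins are annotated, so although the catalogue lists the plasmid as high copy, the intact replicon in the feature table is pSC101, normally a low-copy origin. An incP oriT permits conjugative transfer into recipient strains, and the backbone carries AmpR (β-lactamase) for ampicillin selection. No Tn7 transposase genes are annotated in the feature table.

The transposable segment lies between the Tn7R and Tn7L ends. It begins with lambda t0 and rrnB T1 terminators, which insulate the cassette from outside transcription. These are followed by a gentamicin acetyltransferase gene (aacC1) driven by the integron Pc promoter and flanked by FRT sites, which in principle allows FLP-mediated removal of the marker after integration. Downstream, a tac promoter and a T7 gene 10 ribosome binding site drive the payload. The AausFP1 coding sequence, a bright green fluorescent protein from Aequorea australis, is annotated, and the unannotated stretch between the RBS and AausFP1 presumably holds the N-terminal SpyCatcher domain named in the catalogue. SpyCatcher forms a covalent bond with SpyTag-bearing proteins, so integrants express a fluorescent tagging reagent. The associated publication concerns tracking phage transmission in the zebrafish gut at single-virion resolution.
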