Features (pLannotate 1.2.2; 26 found; start..end, strand, type, name):
     86..108     +  rep_origin     R6K γ ori (fragment): γ replication origin from E. coli plasmid R6K; requires the R6K initiator protein pi for replication
    634..856     +  rep_origin     pSC101 ori: low-copy replication origin that requires the Rep101 protein
    904..1854    +  CDS            Rep101(Ts): temperature-sensitive version of the RepA protein needed for replication with the pSC101 origin (Armstrong et al., 1984); rep101 encoding an A56V mutation
   1961..2104    +  rep_origin     R6K γ ori (fragment): γ replication origin from E. coli plasmid R6K; requires the R6K initiator protein pi for replication
   2110..2342    -  rep_origin     ori (fragment): high-copy-number ColE1/pMB1/pBR322/pUC origin of replication
   2513..3373    -  CDS            AmpR: β-lactamase; bla; confers resistance to ampicillin, carbenicillin, and related antibiotics
   3374..3478    -  promoter       AmpR promoter: bla
   3573..3608    +  CDS            rop (fragment): Rop protein, which maintains plasmids at low copy number; rop
   3710..3809    +  misc_feature   bom (fragment): basis of mobility region from pBR322
   3815..3883    -  CDS            lacZα (fragment): LacZα fragment of β-galactosidase; lacZ fragment
   3959..4153    -  mobile_element Tn7R (fragment): mini-Tn7 element (right end of the Tn7 transposon) Tn7
   4157..4181    -  misc_feature   MCS (fragment): pBluescript multiple cloning site
   4202..4296    +  terminator     lambda t0 terminator: transcription terminator from phage lambda
   4306..4335    +  CDS            CmR (fragment): chloramphenicol acetyltransferase confers resistance to chloramphenicol
   4399..4485    +  terminator     rrnB T1 terminator: Escherichia coli rrnB; transcription terminator T1 from the E. coli rrnB gene
   4560..4593    +  protein_bind   FRT (minimal): supports FLP-mediated excision but not integration (Turan and Bode, 2011) FLP recombinase from the Saccharomyces cerevisiae 2μ plasmid
   4723..5256    -  CDS            GmR: gentamycin acetyltransferase; aacC1; confers resistance to gentamycin
   5445..5473    -  promoter       Pc promoter: intI1 (promoter lies within the coding sequence); class 1 integron promoter
   5514..5561    +  protein_bind   FRT: FLP-mediated recombination occurs in the 8-bp core sequence TCTAGAAA (Turan and Bode, 2011). FLP recombinase from the Saccharomyces cerevisiae 2μ plasmid
   5617..5645    +  promoter       tac promoter: strong E. coli promoter; hybrid between the trp and lac UV5 promoters
   5669..5691    +  RBS            RBS: efficient ribosome binding site from bacteriophage T7 gene 10 (Olins and Rangwala, 1989)
   6057..6752    +  CDS            AausFP1: AausFP1 is a basic (constitutively fluorescent) green fluorescent protein published in 2019, derived from Aequorea australis. It has low acid sensitivity.
   6764..6793    +  CDS            GFPuv (fragment): GFP variant optimized for excitation by UV light
   6897..7062    -  mobile_element Tn7L: mini-Tn7 element (left end of the Tn7 transposon) Tn7
   7095..7149    -  CDS            lacI (fragment): lac repressor; lacI; The lac repressor binds to the lac operator to inhibit transcription in E. coli. This inhibition can be relieved by adding lactose or isopropyl-β-D-thiogalactopyranoside (IPTG).
   7366..54      +  oriT           oriT (across the origin): incP origin of transfer
>Addgene plasmid #225186 | pTn7xTS_SpyCatcher:AausFP1 | addgene full sequence | sequence record 446638 | Addgene NGS Result
CCTTATTCGCACCTGGCGGTGCTCAACGGGAATCCTGCTCTGCGAGGCTGGCCGATAAGCTCTGATAACG
CAGGAAAGAACATGGGCAGTTCAACCTGTTGATAGTACATGACCAAAATCCCTTAACGTGAGTTTTCGTT
CCACTGAGCGTCAGACCCCGTTGATGATACCGCTGCCTTACTGGGTGCATTAGCCAGTCTGAATGACCTG
TCACGGGATAATCCGAAGTGGTCAGACTGGAAAATCAGAGGGCAGGAACTGCTGAACAGCAAAAAGTCAG
ATAGCACCACATAGCAGACCCGCCATAAAACGCCCTGAGAAGCCCGTGACGGGCTTTTCTTGTATTATGG
GTAGTTTCCTTGCATGAATCCATAAAAGGCGCCTGTAGTGCCATTTACCCCCATTCACTGCCAGAGCCGT
GAGCGCAGCGAACTGAATGTCACGAAAAAGACAGCGACTCAGGTGCCTGATGGTCGGAGACAAAAGGAAT
ATTCAGCGATTTGCCCGATTGCGGCCGCAACCGAGCTTGCGAGGGTGCTACTTAAGCCTTTAGGGTTTTA
AGGTCTGTTTTGTAGAGGAGCAAACAGCGTTTGCGACATCCTTTTGTAATACTGCGGAACTGACTAAAGT
AGTGAGTTATACACAGGGCTGGGATCTATTCTTTTTATCTTTTTTTATTCTTTCTTTATTCTATAAATTA
TAACCACTTGAATATAAACAAAAAAAACACACAAAGGTCTAGCGGAATTTACAGAGGGTCTAGCAGAATT
TACAAGTTTTCCAGCAAAGGTCTAGCAGAATTTACAGATACCCACAACTCAAAGGAAAAGGACTAGTAAT
TATCATTGACTAGCCCATCTCAATTGGTATAGTGATTAAAATCACCTAGACCAATTGAGATGTATGTCTG
AATTAGTTGTTTTCAAAGCAAATGAACTAGCGATTAGTCGCTATGACTTAACGGAGCATGAAACCAAGCT
AATTTTATGCTGTGTGGCACTACTCAACCCCACGATTGAAAACCCTACAAGGAAAGAACGGACGGTATCG
TTCACTTATAACCAATACGTTCAGATGATGAACATCAGTAGGGAAAATGCTTATGGTGTATTAGCTAAAG
CAACCAGAGAGCTGATGACGAGAACTGTGGAAATCAGGAATCCTTTGGTTAAAGGCTTTGAGATTTTCCA
GTGGACAAACTATGCCAAGTTCTCAAGCGAAAAATTAGAATTAGTTTTTAGTGAAGAGATATTGCCTTAT
CTTTTCCAGTTAAAAAAATTCATAAAATATAATCTGGAACATGTTAAGTCTTTTGAAAACAAATACTCTA
TGAGGATTTATGAGTGGTTATTAAAAGAACTAACACAAAAGAAAACTCACAAGGCAAATATAGAGATTAG
CCTTGATGAATTTAAGTTCATGTTAATGCTTGAAAATAACTACCATGAGTTTAAAAGGCTTAACCAATGG
GTTTTGAAACCAATAAGTAAAGATTTAAACACTTACAGCAATATGAAATTGGTGGTTGATAAGCGAGGCC
GCCCGACTGATACGTTGATTTTCCAAGTTGAACTAGATAGACAAATGGATCTCGTAACCGAACTTGAGAA
CAACCAGATAAAAATGAATGGTGACAAAATACCAACAACCATTACATCAGATTCCTACCTACATAACGGA
CTAAGAAAAACACTACACGATGCTTTAACTGCAAAAATTCAGCTCACCAGTTTTGAGGCAAAATTTTTGA
GTGACATGCAAAGTAAGTATGATCTCAATGGTTCGTTCTCATGGCTCACGCAAAAACAACGAACCACACT
AGAGAACATACTGGCTAAATACGGAAGGATCTGAGGTTCTTATGGCTCTTGTATCTATCAGTGAAGCATC
AAGACTAACAAACAAAAGTAGAACAACTGTTCACCGTTACATATCAAAGGGAAAACTGTCCATACCCATG
TAAGAAAAAAAAGAATATATAAGGCTTTTAAAGCTTTTAAGGTTTAACGGTTGTGGACAACAAGCCAGGG
ATGTAACGCACTGAGAAGCCCTTAGAGCCTCTCAAAGCAATTTTGAGTGACACAGGAACACTTAACGGCT
GACAACCGGCTGGTAACAGGATTAGCAGAGCGAGGTATGTAGGCGGTGCTACAGAGTTCTTGAAGTGGTG
GCCTAACTACGGCTACACTAGAAGAACAGTATTTGGTATCTGCGCTCTGCTGAAGCCAGTTACCTTCGGA
AAAAGAGTTGGTAGCTCTTGATCCGGCAAACAAACCACCGCTGGTAGCGGTGGTTTTTTTGTTTGCAAGC
AGCAGATTACGCGCAGAAAAAAAGGATCTCAAGAAGATCCTTTGATCTTTTCTACGGGGTCTGACGCTCA
GTGGAACGAAAACTCACGTTAAGGGATTTTGGTCATGAGATTATCAAAAAGGATCTTCACCTAGATCCTT
TTAAATTAAAAATGAAGTTTTAAATCAATCTAAAGTATATATGAGTAAACTTGGTCTGACAGTTACCAAT
GCTTAATCAGTGAGGCACCTATCTCAGCGATCTGTCTATTTCGTTCATCCATAGTTGCCTGACTCCCCGT
CGTGTAGATAACTACGATACGGGAGGGCTTACCATCTGGCCCCAGTGCTGCAATGATACCGCGAGACCCA
CGCTCACCGGCTCCAGATTTATCAGCAATAAACCAGCCAGCCGGAAGGGCCGAGCGCAGAAGTGGTCCTG
CAACTTTATCCGCCTCCATCCAGTCTATTAATTGTTGCCGGGAAGCTAGAGTAAGTAGTTCGCCAGTTAA
TAGTTTGCGCAACGTTGTTGCCATTGCTACAGGCATCGTGGTGTCACGCTCGTCGTTTGGTATGGCTTCA
TTCAGCTCCGGTTCCCAACGATCAAGGCGAGTTACATGATCCCCCATGTTGTGCAAAAAAGCGGTTAGCT
CCTTCGGTCCTCCGATCGTTGTCAGAAGTAAGTTGGCCGCAGTGTTATCACTCATGGTTATGGCAGCACT
GCATAATTCTCTTACTGTCATGCCATCCGTAAGATGCTTTTCTGTGACTGGTGAGTACTCAACCAAGTCA
TTCTGAGAATAGTGTATGCGGCGACCGAGTTGCTCTTGCCCGGCGTCAATACGGGATAATACCGCGCCAC
ATAGCAGAACTTTAAAAGTGCTCATCATTGGAAAACGTTCTTCGGGGCGAAAACTCTCAAGGATCTTACC
GCTGTTGAGATCCAGTTCGATGTAACCCACTCGTGCACCCAACTGATCTTCAGCATCTTTTACTTTCACC
AGCGTTTCTGGGTGAGCAAAAACAGGAAGGCAAAATGCCGCAAAAAAGGGAATAAGGGCGACACGGAAAT
GTTGAATACTCATACTCTTCCTTTTTCAATATTATTGAAGCATTTATCAGGGTTATTGTCTCATGAGCGG
ATACATATTTGAATGTATTTAGAAAAATAAACAAATAGGGGTTCCGCGTACATTTCCCCGAAAAGTGCCA
CCTGACGTCTAAGAAACCATTATTATCATGACATTAACCTATAAAAATAGGCGTATCACGAGGCCCTTTC
GTCTCGCGCGTTTCGGTGATGACGGTGAAAACCTCTGACACATGCAGCTCCCGGAGACGGTCACAGCTTG
TCTGTAAGCGGATGCCGGGAGCAGACAAGCCCGTCAGGGCGCGTCAGCGGGTGTTGGCGGGTGTCGGGGC
TGGCTTAACTATGCGGCATCAGAGCAGATTGTACTGAGAGTGCACCATATGCGGTGTGAAATACCGCACA
GATGCGTAAGGAGAAAATACCGCATCAGGCGCCATTCGCCATTCAGGCTGCGCAACTGTTGGGAAGGGCG
ATCGGTGCGGGCCTCTTCGCTATTACGCCAGCTAGAGGACCAGCCGCGTAACCTGGCAAAATCGGTTACG
GTTGAGTAATAAATGGATGCCCTGCGTAAGCGGGTGTAGGCGGACAATAAAGTCTTAAACTGAACAAAAT
AGATCTAAACTATGACAATAAAGTCTTAAACTAGACAGAATAGTTGTAAACTGAAATCAGTCCAGTTATG
CTGTGAAAAAGCATACTGGACTTTTGTTATGGCTAAAGCAAACTCTTCATTTTCTGAAGTGCAAATTGCC
CGTCGTATTAAAGAGGGGCGTGGGGTTCGAGGTCGACGGTATCGATAAGCTAGCTTAATTAGCTGAGCTT
GGACTCCTGTTGATAGATCCAGTAATGACCTCAGAACTCCATCTGGATTTGTTCAGAACGCTCGGTTGCC
GCCGGGCGTTTTTTATTGGTGAGAATCCAAGCTAGACTGCGATGAGTGGCAGGGCGGGGCGTAATTTTTT
TAAGGCAGTTATTGGTGCCCTTAAACGCCTGGGGTAATGACTCTCTAGCTTGAGGCATCAAATAAAACGA
AAGGCTCAGTCGAAAGACTGGGCCTTTCGTTTTATCTGTTGTTTGTCGGTGAACGCTCTCCTGAGTAGGA
CAAATCCGCCGCTAGGAGCTTGCGGCCCGGACGATATCATGCATGACGATCGAATTGGGGATCTTGAAGT
ACCTATTCCGAAGTTCCTATTCTCTAGAAAGTATAGGAACTTCAGAGCGCTTTTGAAGCTGATGTGCTTA
AAAACTTACTCAATGGAATTCTAGATCGAATTGGCCGCGGCGTTGTGACAATTTACCGAACAACTCCGCG
GCCGGGAAGCCGATCTCGGCTTGAACGAATTGTTAGGTGGCGGTACTTGGGTCGATATCAAAGTGCATCA
CTTCTTCCCGTATGCCCAACTTTGTATAGAGAGCCACTGCGGGATCGTCACCGTAATCTGCTTGCACGTA
GATCACATAAGCACCAAGCGCGTTGGCCTCATGCTTGAGGAGATTGATGAGCGCGGTGGCAATGCCCTGC
CTCCGGTGCTCGCCGGAGACTGCGAGATCATAGATATAGATCTCACTACGCGGCTGCTCAAACTTGGGCA
GAACGTAAGCCGCGAGAGCGCCAACAACCGCTTCTTGGTCGAAGGCAGCAAGCGCGATGAATGTCTTACT
ACGGAGCAAGTTCCCGAGGTAATCGGAGTCCGGCTGATGTTGGGAGTAGGTGGCTACGTCTCCGAACTCA
CGACCGAAAAGATCAAGAGCAGCCCGCATGGATTTGACTTGGTCAGGGCCGAGCCTACATGTGCGAATGA
TGCCCATACTTGAGCCACCTAACTTTGTTTTAGGGCGACTGCCCTGCTGCGTAACATCGTTGCTGCTGCG
TAACATCGTTGCTGCTCCATAACATCAAACATCGACCCACGGCGTAACGCGCTTGCTGCTTGGATGCCCG
AGGCATAGACTGTACAAAAAAACAGTCATAACAAGCCATGAAAACCGCCACTGCGCCGTTACCACCGCTG
CGTTCGGTCAAGGTTCTGGACCAGTTGCGTGAGCGCATACGCTACTTGCATTACAGTTTACGAACCGAAC
AGGCTTATGTCAATTCGATCCATTGCTGTTGACAAAGGGAATCAGGGGATCTTGAAGTTCCTATTCCGAA
GTTCCTATTCTCTAGAAAGTATAGGAACTTCAGAGCGCTTTTGAAGCTAATTCGGAGCTCACTAGTGGAT
CCCCCAATTCATCGATTTGACAATTAATCATCGGCTCGTATAATGTGTGGAGGATCCCTAGAAATAATTT
TGTTTAACTTTAAGAAGGAGATATACATAATGGTTGATACCTTATCAGGTTTATCAAGTGAGCAAGGTCA
GTCCGGTGATATGACAATTGAAGAAGATAGTGCTACCCATATTAAATTCTCAAAACGTGATGAGGACGGC
AAAGAGTTAGCTGGTGCAACTATGGAGTTGCGTGATTCATCTGGTAAAACTATTAGTACATGGATTTCAG
ATGGACAAGTGAAAGATTTCTACCTGTATCCAGGAAAATATACATTTGTCGAAACCGCAGCACCAGACGG
TTATGAGGTAGCAACTGCTATTACCTTTACAGTTAATGAGCAAGGTCAGGTTACTGTAAATGGCAAAGCA
ACTAAAGGTGACGCTCATATTGGATCCAGTGGTAGCATGAGTTACGGAGCACTTTTGTTCAGAGAAAAAA
TCCCCTATGTTGTTGAGATGGAAGGTGATGTTGAGGGAATGAAGTTTTCAGTAAGAGGTAAAGGACATGG
TGATGCTAACACTGGTAAAATTGAAGCCAGTTTCATCTGCACAACTGGTGAACTACCAGTACCTTGGTCA
AGCATTCTAACAACTGTCACATACGGTGCACAGTGTTTTGCAAAATATCCAAATGATATCAAAGACTACC
CAAAAAGTGCTATGCCAGAAGGTTACGTTCAAGAGCGAACAATCACTTTTGAAAACGACGGCGTTTATAA
GACACGCGCTGAAGTCACGTACGAGAAAGGATCAGTTTATAACCGAGTTACGTTGAACGGTTCAGGATTT
AAAAAAGGCGGTAACATCTTGGGCAAAAAATTGGAATTTAACTACAACCCTCATTGCATCTATGTTCTTC
CAGATGTACAAAATAATGGAATCAAATGCTACATCAACATTGTTCATGACGTAATTGGAGGAGGACAAAT
AATTGCTGCGCACCAACAATTAAATACTCCTCTTGGCGGTGGACCAGTCGACATTCCACACTACCATCAT
ATACAAGCGCACACAATACTTTCTAAAGATCCCAAAGAAACAAGAGATCATATGAACGTAGTAGAGGTGT
TCAGAGCTATCGATTGCAAAACCGCATATGCATGAGCGGCCGCACACATGGCATGGATGAGCTCTACAAA
TAATGAGCTAGCCCGCCTAATGAGCGGGCTTTTTTTTCTCGGCCTAGGGGCTGCAGGAATTCCTCGAGAA
GCTTGGGCCCGGTACCTCGCGAAGGCCTTGCAGGCCAACCAGATAAGTGAAATCTAGTTCCAAACTATTT
TGTCATTTTTAATTTTCGTATTAGCTTACGACGCTACACCCAGTTCCCATCTATTTTGTCACTCTTCCCT
AAATAATCCTTAAAAACTCCATTTCCACCCCTCCCAGTTCCCAACTATTTTGTCCGCCCACAGCGGGGCA
TTTTTCTTCCTGTTATGTTTGGGCGCTGCATTAATGAATCGGCCAACGCGCGGGGAGAGGCGGTTTGCGT
ATTGGGCGCTCTTCCGCTTCCTCGCTCACTGACCCGCTGCGCTCGGTCGTTCGGCTGCGGCGAGCGGTAT
CAGGGGATTCCTTAAGGTATACTTTCCGCTGCATAACCCTGCTTCGGGGTCATTATAGCGATTTTTTCGG
TATATCCATCCTTTTTCGCACGATATACAGGATTTTGCCAAAGGGTTCGTGTAGACTTTCCTTGGTGTAT
CCAACGGCGTCAGCCGGGCAGGATAGGTGAAGTAGGCCCACCCGCGAGCGGGTGTTCCTTCTTCACTGTC
